Addgene plasmid #152372: pGBW-m4133173
Purpose: Mammalian expression plasmid for SARS-CoV-2 2'-O-ribose methyltransferase
Depositing lab: Ginkgo Bioworks & Benjie Chen. Depositing organization: Ginkgo Bioworks.
Backbone
  Vector backbone: pTwist_CMV_Puro_6
  Backbone size w/o insert (bp): 6080
  Vector type: Mammalian Expression
  Selectable markers: Puromycin
Growth in bacteria
  Bacterial resistance: Ampicillin, 100 μg/mL
  Growth temperature: 37°C
  Growth strain: DH5alpha
  Copy number: High Copy
Gene/Insert
  Gene/Insert name: SARS-CoV-2 2'-O-ribose methyltransferase
  Species: Severe acute respiratory syndrome coronavirus 2
  Insert size (bp): 887
  Mutation: wt
  Entrez Gene: ORF1ab (a.k.a. GU280_gp01)
  Promoter: CMV
  Tag / fusion protein: Cleavable TEV;TRX (C terminal on backbone)
  Cloning method: Unknown
Resource information
  A portion of this plasmid was derived from a plasmid made by: GinkgoBioworks
Depositor comments: NCBI reference sequence: YP_009725311.1
How to cite: pGBW-m4133173 was a gift from Ginkgo Bioworks & Benjie Chen (Addgene plasmid # 152372 ; http://n2t.net/addgene:152372 ; RRID:Addgene_152372)
