[The description below was written by a language model from this plasmid's Addgene catalogue record and pLannotate feature annotations shown in this document.]
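Description:
pGBW-m4133173 is a mammalian expression plasmid built on the pTwist_CMV_Puro_6 backbone that carries the wild-type SARS-CoV-2 2'-O-ribose methyltransferase, one of the mature proteins processed from the ORF1ab replicase polyprotein. It is propagated in E. coli as a high-copy plasmid through a ColE1/pUC-type origin and selected with ampicillin via a full-length β-lactamase gene. A short additional β-lactamase fragment is also annotated next to the origin. For selection in mammalian cells, a separate cassette places a puromycin N-acetyltransferase gene under the human ubiquitin C promoter, followed by a synthetic poly(A) signal.

The viral coding sequence, about 0.9 kb, spans the numbering origin of the circular sequence. The automated annotation recognised it only by homology to the replicase polyprotein of avian infectious bronchitis virus, which is consistent with a coronavirus ORF1ab-derived insert rather than a conflict with the catalogue entry. It lies downstream of the CMV immediate early enhancer and promoter elements and is followed by E. coli thioredoxin (trxA) and a 6xHis tag. The catalogue describes the C-terminal fusion as TEV-cleavable, although the protease site itself is not annotated and the His tag is not listed in the catalogue fields. An SV40 polyadenylation signal is annotated downstream of the fusion. The expression unit is bracketed by β-globin insulator elements and by bacterial rrnG and T7 terminators, which help isolate it from transcription in neighbouring regions.

The record supports use for transient expression or puromycin-selected expression of this viral enzyme in mammalian cells. The thioredoxin and His tags could plausibly aid solubility and affinity purification.
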