Features (pLannotate 1.2.2; 21 found; start..end, strand, type, name):
    917..1243    +  CDS            trxA: THIO_ECO57 - Experimental evidence at protein level: Swiss-Prot protein existence level 1. Participates in various redox reactions through the reversible oxidation of its active center dithiol to a disulfide and catalyzes dithiol-disulfide exchange reactions. From Escherichia coli O157:H7.
   1265..1282    +  CDS            6xHis: 6xHis affinity tag
   1359..1480    -  polyA_signal   SV40 poly(A) signal: SV40 polyadenylation signal
   1503..1572    -  CDS            large T antigen (fragment): large T antigen from SV40 (simian virus 40)
   1595..1641    +  terminator     T7 terminator: transcription terminator for bacteriophage T7 RNA polymerase
   1671..1807    +  terminator     rrnG terminator: transcription terminator from the E. coli ribosomal RNA rrnG operon (Albrechtsen et al., 1991)
   1852..1923    +  misc_feature   3' β-globin insulator: insulator downstream of the human β-globin locus (Farrell et al., 2002)
   2149..2737    -  rep_origin     ori: high-copy-number ColE1/pMB1/pBR322/pUC origin of replication
   2909..2973    -  CDS            bla(M) (fragment): β-lactamase lacking the signal sequence; bla(M); allows cytosolic expression of β-lactamase
   3237..4446    +  promoter       UbC promoter: human ubiquitin C promoter
   4450..5047    +  CDS            PuroR (fragment): puromycin N-acetyltransferase; pac from Streptomyces; confers resistance to puromycin
   5076..5124    +  polyA_signal   poly(A) signal: synthetic polyadenylation signal
   5390..6250    +  CDS            AmpR: β-lactamase; bla; confers resistance to ampicillin, carbenicillin, and related antibiotics
   6263..6399    +  terminator     rrnG terminator: transcription terminator from the E. coli ribosomal RNA rrnG operon (Albrechtsen et al., 1991)
   6544..6615    +  misc_feature   5' β-globin insulator: insulator upstream of the human β-globin locus (Farrell et al., 2002)
   6620..6666    -  terminator     T7 terminator: transcription terminator for bacteriophage T7 RNA polymerase
   6684..6732    -  polyA_signal   poly(A) signal: synthetic polyadenylation signal
   6813..7116    +  enhancer       CMV enhancer: human cytomegalovirus immediate early enhancer
   7189..7206    -  promoter       CMV promoter (fragment): human cytomegalovirus (CMV) immediate early promoter
   7269..7320    +  promoter       CMVd2 promoter: truncated human cytomegalovirus (CMV) immediate early promoter that yields moderately reduced expression relative to the full-length promoter
   7347..892     +  CDS            rep (fragment) (across the origin): R1AB_IBVK - Protein inferred from homology: Swiss-Prot protein existence level 3. NendoU is a Mn(2+)-dependent, uridylate-specific enzyme, which leaves 2'-3'-cyclic phosphates 5' to the cleaved bond. From Avian infectious bronchitis virus (strain KB8523) (IBV).
>Addgene plasmid #152372 | pGBW-m4133173 | depositor full sequence | sequence record 295384 | Full Sequence
CACCATGAGTCAAGCGTGGCAACCGGGTGTTGCTATGCCTAATCTTTACAAAATGCAAAGAATGCTATTA
GAAAAGTGTGACCTTCAAAATTATGGTGATAGTGCAACATTACCTAAAGGCATAATGATGAATGTCGCAA
AATATACTCAACTGTGTCAATATTTAAACACATTAACATTAGCTGTACCCTATAATATGAGAGTTATACA
TTTTGGTGCTGGTTCTGATAAAGGAGTTGCACCAGGTACAGCTGTTTTAAGACAGTGGTTGCCTACGGGT
ACGCTGCTTGTCGATTCAGATCTTAATGACTTTGTCTCTGATGCAGATTCAACTTTGATTGGTGATTGTG
CAACTGTACATACAGCTAATAAATGGGATCTCATTATTAGTGATATGTACGACCCTAAGACTAAAAATGT
TACAAAAGAAAATGACTCTAAAGAGGGTTTTTTCACTTACATTTGTGGGTTTATACAACAAAAGCTAGCT
CTTGGAGGTTCCGTGGCTATAAAGATAACAGAACATTCTTGGAATGCTGATCTTTATAAGCTCATGGGAC
ACTTCGCATGGTGGACAGCCTTTGTTACTAATGTGAATGCGTCATCATCTGAAGCATTTTTAATTGGATG
TAATTATCTTGGCAAACCACGCGAACAAATAGATGGTTATGTCATGCATGCAAATTACATATTTTGGAGG
AATACAAATCCAATTCAGTTGTCTTCCTATTCTTTATTTGACATGAGTAAATTTCCCCTTAAATTAAGGG
GTACTGCTGTTATGTCTTTAAAAGAAGGTCAAATCAATGATATGATTTTATCTCTTCTTAGTAAAGGTAG
ACTTATAATTAGAGAAAACAACAGAGTTGTTATTTCTAGTGATGTTCTTGTTAACGAAAACCTTTACTTT
CAGTCGATGAGTGACAAAATCATTCATCTAACCGATGACTCCTTTGATACAGACGTGTTGAAGGCCGATG
GTGCGATACTGGTAGATTTCTGGGCTGAATGGTGTGGCCCGTGCAAGATGATCGCACCCATTCTGGACGA
GATCGCCGACGAGTATCAAGGAAAATTAACTGTCGCTAAGCTTAATATAGATCAGAACCCAGGGACGGCA
CCTAAATACGGCATCAGGGGAATACCTACCCTCCTGCTCTTTAAGAATGGGGAAGTTGCCGCGACAAAAG
TGGGAGCCCTGTCTAAGGGCCAGCTAAAAGAGTTCTTGGACGCTAACCTGGCAGGTTCAGGCTCGGGGCA
CATGCACCATCACCATCACCATAGCAGCGGGCTCGTGCCACGCGGCTAAGCTAGCTTGACTGACTGAGAT
ACAGCGTACCTTCAGCTCACAGACATGATAAGATACATTGATGAGTTTGGACAAACCACAACTAGAATGC
AGTGAAAAAAATGCTTTATTTGTGAAATTTGTGATGCTATTGCTTTATTTGTAACCATTATAAGCTGCAA
TAAACAAGTTAACAACAACAATTGCATTCATTTTATGTTTCAGGTTCAGGGGGAGGTGTGGGAGGTTTTT
TAAAGCAAGTAAAACCTCTACAAATGTGGTATTGGCCCATCTCTATCGGTATCGTAGCATAACCCCTTGG
GGCCTCTAAACGGGTCTTGAGGGGTTTTTTGTGCCCCTCGGGCCGGATTGCTATCTACCGGCATTGGCGC
AGAAAAAAATGCCTGATGCGACGCTGCGCGTCTTATACTCCCACATATGCCAGATTCAGCAACGGATACG
GCTTCCCCAACTTGCCCACTTCCATACGTGTCCTCCTTACCAGAAATTTATCCTTAAGGTCGTCAGCTAT
CCTGCAGGCGATCTCTCGATTTCGATCAAGACATTCCTTTAATGGTCTTTTCTGGACACCACTAGGGGTC
AGAAGTAGTTCATCAAACTTTCTTCCCTCCCTAATCTCATTGGTTACCTTGGGCTATCGAAACTTAATTA
ACCAGTCAAGTCAGCTACTTGGCGAGATCGACTTGTCTGGGTTTCGACTACGCTCAGAATTGCGTCAGTC
AAGTTCGATCTGGTCCTTGCTATTGCACCCGTTCTCCGATTACGAGTTTCATTTAAATCATGTGAGCAAA
AGGCCAGCAAAAGGCCAGGAACCGTAAAAAGGCCGCGTTGCTGGCGTTTTTCCATAGGCTCCGCCCCCCT
GACGAGCATCACAAAAATCGACGCTCAAGTCAGAGGTGGCGAAACCCGACAGGACTATAAAGATACCAGG
CGTTTCCCCCTGGAAGCTCCCTCGTGCGCTCTCCTGTTCCGACCCTGCCGCTTACCGGATACCTGTCCGC
CTTTCTCCCTTCGGGAAGCGTGGCGCTTTCTCATAGCTCACGCTGTAGGTATCTCAGTTCGGTGTAGGTC
GTTCGCTCCAAGCTGGGCTGTGTGCACGAACCCCCCGTTCAGCCCGACCGCTGCGCCTTATCCGGTAACT
ATCGTCTTGAGTCCAACCCGGTAAGACACGACTTATCGCCACTGGCAGCAGCCACTGGTAACAGGATTAG
CAGAGCGAGGTATGTAGGCGGTGCTACAGAGTTCTTGAAGTGGTGGCCTAACTACGGCTACACTAGAAGA
ACAGTATTTGGTATCTGCGCTCTGCTGAAGCCAGTTACCTTCGGAAAAAGAGTTGGTAGCTCTTGATCCG
GCAAACAAACCACCGCTGGTAGCGGTGGTTTTTTTGTTTGCAAGCAGCAGATTACGCGCAGAAAAAAAGG
ATCTCAAGAAGATCCTTTGATCTTTTCTACGGGGTCTGACGCTCAGTGGAACGAAAACTCACGTTAAGGG
ATTTTGGTCATGAGATTATCAAAAAGGATCTTCACCTAGATCCTTTTAAATTAAAAATGAAGTTTTAAAT
CAATCTAAAGTATATATGAGTAAACTTGGTCTGACAGTTACCAATGCTTAATCAGTGAGGCACCTATCTC
AGCGATCTGTCTATTTCGTTCATCCATAGTTGCATTTAAATTTCCGAACTCTCCAAGGCCCTCGTCGGAA
AATCTTCAAACCTTTCGTCCGATCCATCTTGCAGGCTACCTCTCGAACGAACTATCGCAAGTCTCTTGGC
CGGCCTTGCGCCTTGGCTATTGCTTGGCAGCGCCTATCGCCAGGTATTACTCCAATCCCGAATATCCGAG
ATCGGGATCACCCGAGAGAAGTTCAACCTACATCCTCAATCCCGATCTATCCGAGATCCGAGGAATATCG
AAATCGGGGCGCGCCTGGCCTCCGCGCCGGGTTTTGGCGCCTCCCGCGGGCGCCCCCCTCGTCACGGCGA
GCGCTGCCACGTCAGACGAAGGGCGCAGGAGCGTCCTGATCCTTCCGCCCGGACGCTCAGGACAGCGGCC
CGCTGCTCATAAGACTCGGCCTTAGAACCCCAGTATCAGCAGAAGGACATTTTAGGACGGGACTTGGGTG
ACTCTAGGGCACTGGTTTTCTTTCCAGAGAGCGGAACAGGCGAGGAAAAGTAGTCCCTTCTCGGCGATTC
TGCGGAGGGATCTCCGTGGGGCGGTGAACGCCGATGATTATATAAGGACGCGCCGGGTGTGGCACAGCTA
GTTCCGTCGCAGCCGGGATTTGGGTCGCGGTTCTTGTTTGTGGATCGCTGTGATCGTCACTTGGTGAGTA
GCGGGCTGCTGGGCTGGCCGGGGCTTTCGTGGCCGCCGGGCCGCTCGGTGGGACGGAAGCGTGTGGAGAG
ACCGCCAAGGGCTGTAGTCTGGGTCCGCGAGCAAGGTTGCCCTGAACTGGGGGTTGGGGGGAGCGCAGCA
AAATGGCGGCTGTTCCCGAGTCTTGAATGGAAGACGCTTGTGAGGCGGGCTGTGAGGTCGTTGAAACAAG
GTGGGGGGCATGGTGGGCGGCAAGAACCCAAGGTCTTGAGCCCTTCGCTAATGCGGGAAAGCTCTTATTC
GGGTGAGATGGGCTGGGCACCATCTGGGGACCCTGACGTGAAGTTTGTCACTGACTGGAGAACTCGGTTT
GTCGTCTGTTGCGGGGGCGGCAGTTATGGCGGTGCCGTTGGGCAGTGCACCCGTACCTTTGGGAGCGCGC
GCCCTCGTCGTGTCGTGACGTCACCCGTTCTGTTGGCTTATAATGCAGGGTGGGGCCACCTGCCGGTAGG
TGTGCGGTAGGCTTTTCTCCGTCGCAGGACGCAGGGTTCGGGCCTAGGGTAGGCTCTCCTGAATCGACAG
GCGCCGGACCTCTGGTGAGGGGAGGGATAAGTGAGGCGTCAGTTTCTTTGGTCGGTTTTATGTACCTATC
TTCTTAAGTAGCTGAAGCTCCGGTTTTGAACTATGCGCTCGGGGTTGGCGAGTGTGTTTTGTGAAGTTTT
TTAGGCACCTTTTGAAATGTAATCATTTGGGTCAATATGTAATTTTCAGTGTTAGACTTGTAAATTGTCC
GCTAAATTCTGGCCGTTTTTGGCTTTTTTGTTAGACAACATGACCGAGTACAAGCCCACGGTGCGCCTCG
CCACCCGCGACGACGTCCCCAGGGCCGTACGCACCCTCGCCGCCGCGTTCGCCGACTACCCCGCCACGCG
CCACACCGTCGATCCGGACCGCCACATCGAGCGGGTCACCGAGCTGCAAGAACTCTTCCTCACGCGCGTC
GGGCTCGACATCGGCAAGGTGTGGGTCGCGGACGACGGCGCCGCGGTGGCGGTCTGGACCACGCCGGAGA
GCGTCGAAGCGGGGGCGGTGTTCGCCGAGATCGGCCCGCGCATGGCCGAGTTGAGCGGTTCCCGGCTGGC
CGCGCAGCAACAGATGGAGGGCCTCCTGGCGCCGCACCGGCCCAAGGAGCCCGCGTGGTTCCTGGCCACC
GTCGGCGTCTCGCCCGACCACCAGGGCAAGGGTCTGGGCAGCGCCGTCGTGCTCCCCGGAGTGGAGGCCG
CCGAGCGCGCCGGGGTGCCCGCCTTCCTGGAGACCTCCGCGCCCCGCAACCTCCCCTTCTACGAGCGGCT
CGGCTTCACCGTCACCGCCGACGTCGAGGTGCCCGAAGGACCGCGCACCTGGTGCATGACCCGCAAGCCC
GGTGCCTAGGCTAGTATGTAAGCCTAGTCTTAGATAATAAAATCGCTATCCATCGAAGATGGATGTGTGT
TGGTTTTTTGTGTGTGTAACGCTAGGCGCGCCTGGTGTACCGAGAACGATCCTCTCAGTGCGAGTCTCGA
CGATCCATATCGTTGCTTGGCAGTCAGCCAGTCGGAATCCAGCTTGGGACCCAGGAAGTCCAATCGTCAG
ATATTGTACTCAAGCCTGGTCACGGCAGCGTACCGATCTGTTTAAACCTAGATATTGATAGTCTGATCGG
TCAACGTATAATCGAGTCCTAGCTTTTGCAAACATCTATCAAGAGACAGGATCAGCAGGAGGCTTTCGCA
TGAGTATTCAACATTTCCGTGTCGCCCTTATTCCCTTTTTTGCGGCATTTTGCCTTCCTGTTTTTGCTCA
CCCAGAAACGCTGGTGAAAGTAAAAGATGCTGAAGATCAGTTGGGTGCGCGAGTGGGTTACATCGAACTG
GATCTCAACAGCGGTAAGATCCTTGAGAGTTTTCGCCCCGAAGAACGCTTTCCAATGATGAGCACTTTTA
AAGTTCTGCTATGTGGCGCGGTATTATCCCGTATTGACGCCGGGCAAGAGCAACTCGGTCGCCGCATACA
CTATTCTCAGAATGACTTGGTTGAGTATTCACCAGTCACAGAAAAGCATCTTACGGATGGCATGACAGTA
AGAGAATTATGCAGTGCTGCCATAACCATGAGTGATAACACTGCGGCCAACTTACTTCTGACAACGATTG
GAGGACCGAAGGAGCTAACCGCTTTTTTGCACAACATGGGGGATCATGTAACTCGCCTTGATCGTTGGGA
ACCGGAGCTGAATGAAGCCATACCAAACGACGAGCGTGACACCACGATGCCTGTAGCAATGGCAACAACC
TTGCGTAAACTATTAACTGGCGAACTACTTACTCTAGCTTCCCGGCAACAGTTGATAGACTGGATGGAGG
CGGATAAAGTTGCAGGACCACTTCTGCGCTCGGCCCTTCCGGCTGGCTGGTTTATTGCTGATAAATCTGG
AGCCGGTGAGCGTGGGTCTCGCGGTATCATTGCAGCACTGGGGCCAGATGGTAAGCCCTCCCGTATCGTA
GTTATCTACACGACGGGGAGTCAGGCAACTATGGATGAACGAAATAGACAGATCGCTGAGATAGGTGCCT
CACTGATTAAGCATTGGTAACCGATTCTAGGTGCATTGGCGCAGAAAAAAATGCCTGATGCGACGCTGCG
CGTCTTATACTCCCACATATGCCAGATTCAGCAACGGATACGGCTTCCCCAACTTGCCCACTTCCATACG
TGTCCTCCTTACCAGAAATTTATCCTTAAGATCGTTTAAACTCGACTCTGGCTCTATCGAATCTCCGTCG
TTTCGAGCTTACGCGAACAGCCGTGGCGCTCATTTGCTCGTCGGGCATCGAATCTCGTCAGCTATCGTCA
GCTTACCTTTTTGGCAGCGATCGCGGCTCCCGACATCTTGGACCATTAGCTCCACAGGTATCTTCTTCCC
TCTAGTGGTCATAACAGCAGCTTCAGCTACCTCTCAATTCAAAAAACCCCTCAAGACCCGTTTAGAGGCC
CCAAGGGGTTATGCTATCAATCGTTGCGTTACACACACAAAAAACCAACACACATCCATCTTCGATGGAT
AGCGATTTTATTATCTAACTGCTGATCGAGTGTAGCCAGATCTAGTAATCAATTACGGGGTCATTAGTTC
ATAGCCCATATATGGAGTTCCGCGTTACATAACTTACGGTAAATGGCCCGCCTGGCTGACCGCCCAACGA
CCCCCGCCCATTGACGTCAATAATGACGTATGTTCCCATAGTAACGCCAATAGGGACTTTCCATTGACGT
CAATGGGTGGAGTATTTACGGTAAACTGCCCACTTGGCAGTACATCAAGTGTATCATATGCCAAGTACGC
CCCCTATTGACGTCAATGACGGTAAATGGCCCGCCTGGCATTATGCCCAGTACATGACCTTATGGGACTT
TCCTACTTGGCAGTACATCTACGTATTAGTCATCGCTATTACCATGCTGATGCGGTTTTGGCAGTACATC
AATGGGCGTGGATAGCGGTTTGACTCACGGGGATTTCCAAGTCTCCACCCCATTGACGTCAATGGGAGTT
TGTTTTGGCACCAAAATCAACGGGACTTTCCAAAATGTCGTAACAACTCCGCCCCATTGACGCAAATGGG
CGGTAGGCGTGTACGGTGGGAGGTCTATATAAGCAGAGCTGGTTTAGTGAACCGTCAGATCAGATCTTTG
TCGATCCTACCATCCACTCGACACACCCGCCAGCGGCCGC
